>Addgene plasmid #126183 | pBbS14k-RFP | addgene full sequence | sequence record 247769 | Addgene NGS Result
GACGTCTTGACAGCTAGCTCAGTCCTAGGTATAATGCTAGCAGGTTTAATCGAATTCAAAAGATCTTTTA
AGAAGGAGATATACATATGGCGAGTAGCGAAGACGTTATCAAAGAGTTCATGCGTTTCAAAGTTCGTATG
GAAGGTTCCGTTAACGGTCACGAGTTCGAAATCGAAGGTGAAGGTGAAGGTCGTCCGTACGAAGGTACCC
AGACCGCTAAACTGAAAGTTACCAAAGGTGGTCCGCTGCCGTTCGCTTGGGACATCCTGTCCCCGCAGTT
CCAGTACGGTTCCAAAGCTTACGTTAAACACCCGGCTGACATCCCGGACTACCTGAAACTGTCCTTCCCG
GAAGGTTTCAAATGGGAACGTGTTATGAACTTCGAAGACGGTGGTGTTGTTACCGTTACCCAGGACTCCT
CCCTGCAAGACGGTGAGTTCATCTACAAAGTTAAACTGCGTGGTACCAACTTCCCGTCCGACGGTCCGGT
TATGCAGAAAAAAACCATGGGTTGGGAAGCTTCCACCGAACGTATGTACCCGGAAGACGGTGCTCTGAAA
GGTGAAATCAAAATGCGTCTGAAACTGAAAGACGGTGGTCACTACGACGCTGAAGTTAAAACCACCTACA
TGGCTAAAAAACCGGTTCAGCTGCCGGGTGCTTACAAAACCGACATCAAACTGGACATCACCTCCCACAA
CGAAGACTACACCATCGTTGAACAGTACGAACGTGCTGAAGGTCGTCACTCCACCGGTGCTTAAGGATCC
AAACTCGAGTAAGGATCTCCAGGCATCAAATAAAACGAAAGGCTCAGTCGAAAGACTGGGCCTTTCGTTT
TATCTGTTGTTTGTCGGTGAACGCTCTCTACTAGAGTCACACTGGCTCACCTTCGGGTGGGCCTTTCTGC
GTTTATACCTAGGGTACGGGTTTTGCTGCCCGCAAACGGGCTGTTCTGGTGTTGCTAGTTTGTTATCAGA
ATCGCAGATCCGGCTTCAGCCGGTTTGCCGGCTGAAAGCGCTATTTCTTCCAGAATTGCCATGATTTTTT
CCCCACGGGAGGCGTCACTGGCTCCCGTGTTGTCGGCAGCTTTGATTCGATAAGCAGCATCGCCTGTTTC
AGGCTGTCTATGTGTGACTGTTGAGCTGTAACAAGTTGTCTCAGGTGTTCAATTTCATGTTCTAGTTGCT
TTGTTTTACTGGTTTCACCTGTTCTATTAGGTGTTACATGCTGTTCATCTGTTACATTGTCGATCTGTTC
ATGGTGAACAGCTTTGAATGCACCAAAAACTCGTAAAAGCTCTGATGTATCTATCTTTTTTACACCGTTT
TCATCTGTGCATATGGACAGTTTTCCCTTTGATATGTAACGGTGAACAGTTGTTCTACTTTTGTTTGTTA
GTCTTGATGCTTCACTGATAGATACAAGAGCCATAAGAACCTCAGATCCTTCCGTATTTAGCCAGTATGT
TCTCTAGTGTGGTTCGTTGTTTTTGCGTGAGCCATGAGAACGAACCATTGAGATCATACTTACTTTGCAT
GTCACTCAAAAATTTTGCCTCAAAACTGGTGAGCTGAATTTTTGCAGTTAAAGCATCGTGTAGTGTTTTT
CTTAGTCCGTTATGTAGGTAGGAATCTGATGTAATGGTTGTTGGTATTTTGTCACCATTCATTTTTATCT
GGTTGTTCTCAAGTTCGGTTACGAGATCCATTTGTCTATCTAGTTCAACTTGGAAAATCAACGTATCAGT
CGGGCGGCCTCGCTTATCAACCACCAATTTCATATTGCTGTAAGTGTTTAAATCTTTACTTATTGGTTTC
AAAACCCATTGGTTAAGCCTTTTAAACTCATGGTAGTTATTTTCAAGCATTAACATGAACTTAAATTCAT
CAAGGCTAATCTCTATATTTGCCTTGTGAGTTTTCTTTTGTGTTAGTTCTTTTAATAACCACTCATAAAT
CCTCATAGAGTATTTGTTTTCAAAAGACTTAACATGTTCCAGATTATATTTTATGAATTTTTTTAACTGG
AAAAGATAAGGCAATATCTCTTCACTAAAAACTAATTCTAATTTTTCGCTTGAGAACTTGGCATAGTTTG
TCCACTGGAAAATCTCAAAGCCTTTAACCAAAGGATTCCTGATTTCCACAGTTCTCGTCATCAGCTCTCT
GGTTGCTTTAGCTAATACACCATAAGCATTTTCCCTACTGATGTTCATCATCTGAGCGTATTGGTTATAA
GTGAACGATACCGTCCGTTCTTTCCTTGTAGGGTTTTCAATCGTGGGGTTGAGTAGTGCCACACAGCATA
AAATTAGCTTGGTTTCATGCTCCGTTAAGTCATAGCGACTAATCGCTAGTTCATTTGCTTTGAAAACAAC
TAATTCAGACATACATCTCAATTGGTCTAGGTGATTTTAATCACTATACCAATTGAGATGGGCTAGTCAA
TGATAATTACTAGTCCTTTTCCCGGGTGATCTGGGTATCTGTAAATTCTGCTAGACCTTTGCTGGAAAAC
TTGTAAATTCTGCTAGACCCTCTGTAAATTCCGCTAGACCTTTGTGTGTTTTTTTTGTTTATATTCAAGT
GGTTATAATTTATAGAATAAAGAAAGAATAAAAAAAGATAAAAAGAATAGATCCCAGCCCTGTGTATAAC
TCACTACTTTAGTCAGTTCCGCAGTATTACAAAAGGATGTCGCAAACGCTGTTTGCTCCTCTACAAAACA
GACCTTAAAACCCTAAAGGCTTAAGTAGCACCCTCGCAAGCTCGGGCAAATCGCTGAATATTCCTTTTGT
CTCCGACCATCAGGCACCTGAGTCGCTGTCTTTTTCGTGACATTCAGTTCGCTGCGCTCACGGCTCTGGC
AGTGAATGGGGGTAAATGGCACTACAGGCGCCTTTTATGGATTCATGCAAGGAAACTACCCATAATACAA
GAAAAGCCCGTCACGGGCTTCTCAGGGCGTTTTATGGCGGGTCTGCTATGTGGTGCTATCTGACTTTTTG
CTGTTCAGCAGTTCCTGCCCTCTGATTTTCCAGTCTGACCACTTCGGATTATCCCGTGACAGGTCATTCA
GACTGGCTAATGCACCCAGTAAGGCAGCGGTATCATCAACAGGCTTACCCGTCTTACTGTCCCTAGTGCT
TGGATTCTCACCAATAAAAAACGCCCGGCGGCAACCGAGCGTTCTGAACAAATCCAGATGGAGTTCTGAG
GTCATTACTGGATCTATCAACAGGAGTCCAAGCGAGCTCTCGAACCCCAGAGTCCCGCTCAGAAGAACTC
GTCAAGAAGGCGATAGAAGGCGATGCGCTGCGAATCGGGAGCGGCGATACCGTAAAGCACGAGGAAGCGG
TCAGCCCATTCGCCGCCAAGCTCTTCAGCAATATCACGGGTAGCCAACGCTATGTCCTGATAGCGGTCCG
CCACACCCAGCCGGCCACAGTCGATGAATCCAGAAAAGCGGCCATTTTCCACCATGATATTCGGCAAGCA
GGCATCGCCATGGGTCACGACGAGATCCTCGCCGTCGGGCATGCGCGCCTTGAGCCTGGCGAACAGTTCG
GCTGGCGCGAGCCCCTGATGCTCTTCGTCCAGATCATCCTGATCGACAAGACCGGCTTCCATCCGAGTAC
GTGCTCGCTCGATGCGATGTTTCGCTTGGTGGTCGAATGGGCAGGTAGCCGGATCAAGCGTATGCAGCCG
CCGCATTGCATCAGCCATGATGGATACTTTCTCGGCAGGAGCAAGGTGAGATGACAGGAGATCCTGCCCC
GGCACTTCGCCCAATAGCAGCCAGTCCCTTCCCGCTTCAGTGACAACGTCGAGCACAGCTGCGCAAGGAA
CGCCCGTCGTGGCCAGCCACGATAGCCGCGCTGCCTCGTCCTGCAGTTCATTCAGGGCACCGGACAGGTC
GGTCTTGACAAAAAGAACCGGGCGCCCCTGCGCTGACAGCCGGAACACGGCGGCATCAGAGCAGCCGATT
GTCTGTTGTGCCCAGTCATAGCCGAATAGCCTCTCCACCCAAGCGGCCGGAGAACCTGCGTGCAATCCAT
CTTGTTCAATCATGCGAAACGATCCTCATCCTGTCTCTTGATCAGATCATGATCCCCTGCGCCATCAGAT
CCTTGGCGGCAAGAAAGCCATCCAGTTTACTTTGCAGGGCTTCCCAACCTTACCAGAGGGCGCCCCAGCT
GGCAATTCC
Features (pLannotate 1.2.2; 9 found; start..end, strand, type, name):
      7..41      +  promoter       J23119 promoter: bacterial promoter (Registry of Standard Biological Parts BBa J23119)
     87..764     +  CDS            mRFP1: monomeric derivative of DsRed (Campbell et al., 2002)
    797..868     +  terminator     rrnB T1 terminator: transcription terminator T1 from the E. coli rrnB gene
    884..911     +  terminator     T7Te terminator: phage T7 early transcription terminator
   1442..2392    -  CDS            Rep101: RepA protein needed for replication with the pSC101 origin; rep101
   2440..2662    -  rep_origin     pSC101 ori: low-copy replication origin that requires the Rep101 protein
   3154..3248    -  terminator     lambda t0 terminator: transcription terminator from phage lambda
   3282..4073    -  CDS            neo: KKA2_KLEPN - Also known as kan, nptII. Experimental evidence at protein level: Swiss-Prot protein existence level 1. Resistance to kanamycin, neomycin, paromomycin, ribostamycin, butirosin and gentamicin B. From Klebsiella pneumoniae.
   4105..4209    -  CDS            tnpA (fragment): TN5P_ECOLX - Also known as tnp. Experimental evidence at protein level: Swiss-Prot protein existence level 1. Mediates transposition of transposon Tn5 by a 'cut and paste' mechanism. First, the monomeric transposase binds the 19 bp inverted DNA repeats flanking the transposon. Then, dimerization of the DNA- bound transposase creates a synaptic DNA complex. After nicking of the first DNA strand, excision of the transposon proceeds through a series of intermediates. The transposase then mediates the insertion of the transposon at a new site by strand transfer. The activity of the wild- type tran
