[The description below was written by a language model from this plasmid's Addgene catalogue record and pLannotate feature annotations shown in this document.]
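Description:
pBbS14k-RFP is a low-copy bacterial expression plasmid from the BglBrick-compatible pBb vector family, built for constitutive gene expression in Escherichia coli. The sequenced record is about 4.2 kb. Replication depends on the pSC101 origin together with the plasmid-encoded Rep101 (RepA) initiator protein, a pairing that accounts for the low copy number noted in the catalogue entry. Selection is by kanamycin, conferred by a neo/nptII aminoglycoside phosphotransferase gene that is followed by the phage lambda t0 terminator. A short fragment annotated as Tn5 transposase lies next to the resistance gene. It is most likely a non-functional remnant of the Tn5-derived kanamycin cassette rather than a deliberate part of the design.

The payload is a 678 bp synthetic coding sequence for mRFP1, a monomeric red fluorescent derivative of DsRed. It is driven by J23119, a strong constitutive synthetic promoter from the Registry of Standard Biological Parts, so no inducer is needed for expression. Transcription is stopped by a tandem terminator made up of rrnB T1 and the phage T7 early terminator (T7Te), which insulates the downstream replication and resistance modules from read-through. No ribosome binding site is annotated in the short gap between promoter and coding sequence.

In this format the RFP serves as a fluorescent reporter of expression strength and as a placeholder that can be exchanged for a gene of interest using BglBrick-style cloning. The associated work concerns comparing and predicting the performance of E. coli expression vectors, so this plasmid represents one defined combination of promoter, origin and marker within such a characterised set. The depositor notes that it was assembled by In-Fusion cloning.
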