Addgene plasmid #126183: pBbS14k-RFP
Purpose: Constitutive expression vector for Escherichia coli. BglBrick compatible.
Depositing lab: Nigel Scrutton. Depositing organization: University of Manchester. Publication: SelProm: A Queryable and Predictive Expression Vector Selection Tool for Escherichia coli. Jervis AJ, Carbonell P, Taylor S, Sung R, Dunstan MS, Robinson CJ, Breitling R, Takano E, Scrutton NS. ACS Synth Biol. 2019 Mar 18. doi: 10.1021/acssynbio.8b00399. PubMed 30870592.
Backbone
  Vector backbone: pBb
  Backbone size w/o insert (bp): 3590
  Vector type: Bacterial Expression, Synthetic Biology
Growth in bacteria
  Bacterial resistance: Kanamycin, 50 μg/mL
  Growth temperature: 37°C
  Growth strain: DH5alpha
  Growth instructions: Grow bacterial cultures in 30µM Kanamycin
  Copy number: Low Copy
Gene/Insert
  Gene/Insert name: RFP
  Species: Synthetic
  Insert size (bp): 678
  Promoter: J23119
  Cloning method: Unknown
  Sequencing primers: 5′ CTGCGCCATCAGATCCTTGG
Terms and licenses: Academic/Nonprofit Terms; Industry Terms: Not Available to Industry
Depositor comments: Grow bacterial cultures in 30 micromolar Kanamycin. Cloning method was In-Fusion.
How to cite: pBbS14k-RFP was a gift from Nigel Scrutton (Addgene plasmid # 126183 ; http://n2t.net/addgene:126183 ; RRID:Addgene_126183)
